>Addgene plasmid #119818 | BirA pLEMO | addgene full sequence | sequence record 242362 | Addgene NGS Result
GTCGACATGAAGGATAACACCGTGCCACTGAAATTGATTGCCCTGTTAGCGAACGGTGAATTTCACTCTG
GCGAGCAGTTGGGTGAAACGCTGGGAATGAGCCGGGCGGCTATTAATAAACACATTCAGACACTGCGTGA
CTGGGGCGTTGATGTCTTTACCGTTCCGGGTAAAGGATACAGCCTGCCTGAGCCTATCCAGTTACTTAAT
GCTAAACAGATATTGGGTCAGCTGGATGGCGGTAGTGTAGCCGTGCTGCCAGTGATTGACTCCACGAATC
AGTACCTTCTTGATCGTATCGGAGAGCTTAAATCGGGCGATGCTTGCATTGCAGAATACCAGCAGGCTGG
CCGTGGTCGCCGGGGTCGGAAATGGTTTTCGCCTTTTGGCGCAAACTTATATTTGTCGATGTTCTGGCGT
CTGGAACAAGGCCCGGCGGCGGCGATTGGTTTAAGTCTGGTTATCGGTATCGTGATGGCGGAAGTATTAC
GCAAGCTGGGTGCAGATAAAGTTCGTGTTAAATGGCCTAATGACCTCTATCTGCAGGATCGCAAGCTGGC
AGGCATTCTGGTGGAGCTGACTGGCAAAACTGGCGATGCGGCGCAAATAGTCATTGGAGCCGGGATCAAC
ATGGCAATGCGCCGTGTTGAAGAGAGTGTCGTTAATCAGGGGTGGATCACGCTGCAGGAAGCGGGGATCA
ATCTCGATCGTAATACGTTGGCGGCCATGCTAATACGTGAATTACGTGCTGCGTTGGAACTCTTCGAACA
AGAAGGATTGGCACCTTATCTGTCGCGCTGGGAAAAGCTGGATAATTTTATTAATCGCCCAGTGAAACTT
ATCATTGGTGATAAAGAAATATTTGGCATTTCACGCGGAATAGACAAACAGGGGGCTTTATTACTTGAGC
AGGATGGAATAATAAAACCCTGGATGGGCGGTGAAATATCCCTGCGTAGTTCAGAAAAGGGATCCCCGCG
CCCTCATCCGAAAGGGCGTATTCATATGCCCTAGGCTGCTGCCACCGCTGAGCAATAACTAGCATAACCC
CTTGGGGCCTCTAAACGGGTCTTGAGGGGTTTTTTGCTGAAACCTCAGGCATTTGAGAAGCACACGGTCA
CACTGCTTCCGGTAGTCAATAAACCGGTAAACCAGCAATAGACATAAGCGGCTATTTAACGACCCTGCCC
TGAACCGACGACCGGGTCGAATTTGCTTTCGAATTTCTGCCATTCATCCGCTTATTATCACTTATTCAGG
CGTAGCAACCAGGCGTTTAAGGGCACCAATAACTGCCTTAAAAAAATTACGCCCCGCCCTGCCACTCATC
GCAGTACTGTTGTAATTCATTAAGCATTCTGCCGACATGGAAGCCATCACAAACGGCATGATGAACCTGA
ATCGCCAGCGGCATCAGCACCTTGTCGCCTTGCGTATAATATTTGCCCATAGTGAAAACGGGGGCGAAGA
AGTTGTCCATATTGGCCACGTTTAAATCAAAACTGGTGAAACTCACCCAGGGATTGGCTGAGACGAAAAA
CATATTCTCAATAAACCCTTTAGGGAAATAGGCCAGGTTTTCACCGTAACACGCCACATCTTGCGAATAT
ATGTGTAGAAACTGCCGGAAATCGTCGTGGTATTCACTCCAGAGCGATGAAAACGTTTCAGTTTGCTCAT
GGAAAACGGTGTAACAAGGGTGAACACTATCCCATATCACCAGCTCACCGTCTTTCATTGCCATACGGAA
CTCCGGATGAGCATTCATCAGGCGGGCAAGAATGTGAATAAAGGCCGGATAAAACTTGTGCTTATTTTTC
TTTACGGTCTTTAAAAAGGCCGTAATATCCAGCTGAACGGTCTGGTTATAGGTACATTGAGCAACTGACT
GAAATGCCTCAAAATGTTCTTTACGATGCCATTGGGATATATCAACGGTGGTATATCCAGTGATTTTTTT
CTCCATTTTAGCTTCCTTAGCTCCTGAAAATCTCGATAACTCAAAAAATACGCCCGGTAGTGATCTTATT
TCATTATGGTGAAAGTTGGAACCTCTTACGTGCCGATCAACGTCTCATTTTCGCCAAAAGTTGGCCCAGG
GCTTCCCGGTATCAACAGGGACACCAGGATTTATTTATTCTGCGAAGTGATCTTCCGTCACAGGTATTTA
TTCGGCGCAAAGTGCGTCGGGTGATGCTGCCAACTTACTGATTTAGTGTATGATGGTGTTTTTGAGGTGC
TCCAGTGGCTTCTGTTTCTATCAGCTGTCCCTCCTGTTCAGCTACTGACGGGGTGGTGCGTAACGGCAAA
AGCACCGCCGGACATCAGCGCTAGCGGAGTGTATACTGGCTTACTATGTTGGCACTGATGAGGGTGTCAG
TGAAGTGCTTCATGTGGCAGGAGAAAAAAGGCTGCACCGGTGCGTCAGCAGAATATGTGATACAGGATAT
ATTCCGCTTCCTCGCTCACTGACTCGCTACGCTCGGTCGTTCGACTGCGGCGAGCGGAAATGGCTTACGA
ACGGGGCGGAGATTTCCTGGAAGATGCCAGGAAGATACTTAACAGGGAAGTGAGAGGGCCGCGGCAAAGC
CGTTTTTCCATAGGCTCCGCCCCCCTGACAAGCATCACGAAATCTGACGCTCAAATCAGTGGTGGCGAAA
CCCGACAGGACTATAAAGATACCAGGCGTTTCCCCCTGGCGGCTCCCTCGTGCGCTCTCCTGTTCCTGCC
TTTCGGTTTACCGGTGTCATTCCGCTGTTATGGCCGCGTTTGTCTCATTCCACGCCTGACACTCAGTTCC
GGGTAGGCAGTTCGCTCCAAGCTGGACTGTATGCACGAACCCCCCGTTCAGTCCGACCGCTGCGCCTTAT
CCGGTAACTATCGTCTTGAGTCCAACCCGGAAAGACATGCAAAAGCACCACTGGCAGCAGCCACTGGTAA
TTGATTTAGAGGAGTTAGTCTTGAAGTCATGCGCCGGTTAAGGCTAAACTGAAAGGACAAGTTTTGGTGA
CTGCGCTCCTCCAAGCCAGTTACCTCGGTTCAAAGAGTTGGTAGCTCAGAGAACCTTCGAAAAACCGCCC
TGCAAGGCGGTTTTTTCGTTTTCAGAGCAAGAGATTACGCGCAGACCAAAACGATCTCAAGAAGATCATC
TTATTAATCAGATAAAATATTTCTAGGTTTCAGTGCAATTTATCTCTTCAAATGTAGCACCTGAAGTCAG
CCCCATACGATATAAGTTGTAATTCTCATGTTAGTCATGCCCCGCGCCCACCGGAAGGAGCTGACTGGGT
TGAAGGCTCTCAAGGGCATCGGTCGAGATCCCGGTGCCTAATGAGTGAGCTAACTTACATTAATTGCGTT
GCGCTCACTGCCCGCTTTCCAGTCGGGAAACCTGTCGTGCCAGCTGCATTAATGAATCGGCCAACGCGCG
GGGAGAGGCGGTTTGCGTATTGGGCGCCCGATAAGCTTAATTAATCTTTCTGCGAATTGAGATGACGCCA
CTGGCTGGGCGTCATCCCGGTTTCCCGGGTAAACACCACCGAAAAATAGTTACTATCTTCAAAGCCACAT
TCGGTCGAAATATCACTGATTAACAGGCGGCTATGCTGGAGAAGATATTGCGCATGACACACTCTGACCT
GTCGCAGATATTGATTGATGGTCATTCCAGTCTGCTGGCGAAATTGCTGACGCAAAACGCGCTCACTGCA
CGATGCCTCATCACAAAATTTATCCAGCGCAAAGGGACTTTTCAGGCTAGCCGCCAGCCGGGTAATCAGC
TTATCCAGCAACGTTTCGCTGGATGTTGGCGGCAACGAATCACTGGTGTAACGATGGCGATTCAGCAACA
TCACCAACTGCCCGAACAGCAACTCAGCCATTTCGTTAGCAAACGGCACATGCTGACTACTTTCATGCTC
AAGCTGACCAATAACCTGCCGCGCCTGCGCCATCCCCATGCTACCTAAGCGCCAGTGTGGTTGCCCTGCG
CTGGCGTTAAATCCCGGAATCGCCCCCTGCCAGTCAAGATTCAGCTTCAGACGCTCCGGGCAATAAATAA
TATTCTGCAAAACCAGATCGTTAACGGAAGCGTAGGAGTGTTTATCATCAGCATGAATGTAAAAGAGATC
GCCACGGGTAATGCGATAAGGGCGATCGTTGAGTACATGCAGGCCATTACCGCGCCAGACAATCACCAGC
TCACAAAAATCATGTGTATGTTCAGCAAAGACATCTTGCGGATAACGGTCAGCCACAGCGACTGCCTGCT
GGTCGCTGGCAAAAAAATCATCTTTGAGAAGTTTTAACTGATGCGCCACCGTGGCTACCTCGGCCAGAGA
ACGAAGTTGATTATTCGCAATATGGCGTACAAATACGTTGAGAAGATTCGCGTTATTGCAGAAAGCCATC
CCGTCCCTGGCGAATATCACGCGGTGACCAGTTAAACTCTCGGCGAAAAAGCGTCGAAAAGTGGTTACTG
TCGCTGAATCCACAGCGATAGGCGATGTCAGTAACGCTGGCCTCGCTGTGGCGTAGCAGATGTCGGGCTT
TCATCAGTCGCAGGCGGTTCAGGTATCGCTGAGGCGTCAGTCCCGTTTGCTGCTTAAGCTGCCGATGTAG
CGTACGCAGTGAAAGAGAAAATTGATCCGCCACGGCATCCCAATTCACCTCATCGGCAAAATGGTCCTCC
AGCCAGGCCAGAAGCAAGTTGAGACGTGATGCGCTGTTTTCCAGGTTCTCCTGCAAACTGCTTTTACGCA
GCAAGAGCAGTAATTGCATAAACAAGATCTCGCGACTGGCGGTCGAGGGTAAATCATTTTCCCCTTCCTG
CTGTTCCATCTGTGCAACCAGCTGTCGCACCTGCTGCAATACGCTGTGGTTAACGCGCCAGTGAGACGGA
TACTGCCCATCCAGCTCTTGTGGCAGCAACTGATTCAGCCCGGCGAGAAACTGAAATCGATCCGGCGAGC
GATACAGCACATTGGTCAGACACAGATTATCGGTATGTTCATACAGATGCCGATCATGATCGCGTACGAA
ACAGACCGTGCCACCGGTGATGGTATAGGGCTGCCCATTAAACACATGAATACCCGTGCCATGTTCGACA
ATCACAATTTCATGAAAATCATGATGATGTTCAGGAAAATCCGCCTGCGGGAGCCGGGGTTCTATCGCCA
CGGACGCGTTACCAGACGGAAAAAAATCCACACTATGTAATACGGTCATACTGGCCTCCTGATGTCGTCA
ACACGGCGAAATAGTAATCACGAGGTCAGGTTCTTACCTTAAATTTTCGACGGAAAACCACGTAAAAAAC
GTCGATTTTTCAAGATACAGCGTGAATTTTCAGGAAATGCGGTGAGCATCACATCACCACAATTCAGCAA
ATTGTGAACATCATCACGTTCATCTTTCCCTGGTTGCCAATGGCCCATTTTCCTGTCAGTAACGAGAAGG
TCGCGAATTCAGGCGCTTTTTAGACTGGTCGTAATGAAATTCAGGAGGTG
Features (pLannotate 1.2.2; 14 found; start..end, strand, type, name):
      7..968     +  CDS            BirA (fragment): E. coli biotin protein ligase; birA
   1014..1031    +  CDS            SET1 (fragment): solubility-enhancement tag derived from T7 phage gene 10B
   1039..1086    +  terminator     T7 terminator: transcription terminator for bacteriophage T7 RNA polymerase
   1310..1966    -  CDS            cat: CAT_ECOLX - Experimental evidence at protein level: Swiss-Prot protein existence level 1. This enzyme is an effector of chloramphenicol resistance in bacteria. From Escherichia coli. This protein is used as a marker in many commonly used cloning vectors, such as pACYC184.
   1967..2069    -  promoter       cat promoter: promoter of the E. coli cat gene encoding chloramphenicol acetyltransferase
   2190..2333    +  mobile_element IS1 (fragment): prokaryotic transposable element IS1
   2452..2507    -  rep_origin     RSF ori (fragment): Plasmids containing the RSF 1030 origin of replication can be propagated in E. coli cells that contain additional plasmids with compatible origins.
   2595..3140    -  rep_origin     p15A ori: Plasmids containing the medium-copy-number p15A origin of replication can be propagated in E. coli cells that contain a second plasmid with the ColE1 origin.
   3252..3316    -  CDS            TcR (fragment): tetracycline efflux protein; tet; confers resistance to tetracycline
   3331..3352    -  protein_bind   CAP binding site: CAP binding activates transcription in the presence of cAMP. E. coli catabolite activator protein
   3365..3458    -  CDS            lacI (fragment): lac repressor; lacI; The lac repressor binds to the lac operator to inhibit transcription in E. coli. This inhibition can be relieved by adding lactose or isopropyl-β-D-thiogalactopyranoside (IPTG).
   3471..4319    -  CDS            rhaR: transcriptional activator of rhaR and rhaS; E. coli rhaR; needed for rhamnose-dependent activation of the rhaB promoter
   4393..5229    -  CDS            rhaS: positive regulator of the rhaB promoter; E. coli rhaS; activated by L-rhamnose
   5375..5493    +  promoter       rhaB promoter: promoter of the E. coli rhaBAD operon, conferring tight induction with L-rhamnose and repression with D-glucose in the presence of RhaR and RhaS (Giacalone et al., 2006)
