[The description below was written by a language model from this plasmid's Addgene catalogue record and pLannotate feature annotations shown in this document.]
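Description:
BirA pLEMO is a bacterial expression plasmid of about 5.5 kb that produces the E. coli biotin protein ligase BirA under rhamnose control. It is built on the pLEMO backbone, which replicates from the medium-copy p15A origin and carries the cat gene, driven by its own promoter, for chloramphenicol selection. Because p15A is compatible with ColE1-type origins, the plasmid can be maintained in the same cell as a second expression vector. The annotation also picks up short fragments of IS1, an RSF origin, a tetracycline resistance gene, lacI and a CAP binding site. These look like remnants of the pACYC-type lineage of the backbone rather than functional parts.

The payload is the birA coding sequence (insert listed as 963 bp), which lies just downstream of the rhaB promoter on the circular map. The rhaS and rhaR activator genes are encoded on the opposite strand upstream of the promoter, so the plasmid supplies its own regulators. With these present, L-rhamnose induces transcription in a tight manner, while glucose represses it. Downstream of birA are a short annotated fragment resembling the T7 gene 10B-derived SET1 tag and a T7 terminator. The record does not indicate whether that fragment is fused in frame to BirA, and no tags are listed in the catalogue fields.

The stated purpose is to express the endogenous biotin ligase in E. coli. Elevated BirA levels are generally used to drive in vivo biotinylation of co-expressed proteins that carry a biotin acceptor peptide. The associated publication concerns engineered bacteriophage bioconjugates for probing surface membrane receptors, although the record does not name the biotinylation substrate.
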