Addgene plasmid #119818: BirA pLEMO
Purpose: Express endogenous biotin ligase in E.coli
Depositing lab: Alexander Gabibov. Depositing organization: Shemyakin-Ovchinnikov Institute of Bioorganic Chemistry. Publication: Probing surface membrane receptors using engineered bacteriophage bioconjugates. Lomakin YA, Kaminskaya AN, Stepanov AV, Shmidt AA, Gabibov A, Belogurov AA. Bioconjug Chem. 2019 Apr 25. doi: 10.1021/acs.bioconjchem.9b00218. PubMed 31021608.
Backbone
  Vector backbone: pLEMO
  Vector type: Bacterial Expression
Growth in bacteria
  Bacterial resistance: Chloramphenicol, 25 μg/mL
  Growth temperature: 37°C
  Growth strain: DH5alpha
  Growth instructions: rhamnose promoter
  Copy number: Unknown
Gene/Insert
  Gene/Insert name: Biotin ligase (alt name: BirA)
  Insert size (bp): 963
  Promoter: Rhamnose promoter
  Cloning method: Unknown
  Sequencing primers: 5′ Unknown
Terms and licenses: Academic/Nonprofit Terms; Industry Terms: Not Available to Industry
How to cite: BirA pLEMO was a gift from Alexander Gabibov (Addgene plasmid # 119818 ; http://n2t.net/addgene:119818 ; RRID:Addgene_119818)
